>Addgene plasmid #103319 | LSB-hsa-miR-199a-3p | depositor full sequence | sequence record 195687 | Full Sequence
AATTGAGGGGATAACGCAGGAAAGAACATGTGAGCAAAAGGCCAGCAAAAGGCCAGGAACCGTAAAAAGG
CCGCGTTGCTGGCGTTTTTCCATAGGCTCCGCCCCCCTGACGAGCATCACAAAAATCGACGCTCAAGTCA
GAGGTGGCGAAACCCGACAGGACTATAAAGATACCAGGCGTTTCCCCCTGGAAGCTCCCTCGTGCGCTCT
CCTGTTCCGACCCTGCCGCTTACCGGATACCTGTCCGCCTTTCTCCCTTCGGGAAGCGTGGCGCTTTCTC
ATAGCTCACGCTGTAGGTATCTCAGTTCGGTGTAGGTCGTTCGCTCCAAGCTGGGCTGTGTGCACGAACC
CCCCGTTCAGCCCGACCGCTGCGCCTTATCCGGTAACTATCGTCTTGAGTCCAACCCGGTAAGACACGAC
TTATCGCCACTGGCAGCAGCCACTGGTAACAGGATTAGCAGAGCGAGGTATGTAGGCGGTGCTACAGAGT
TCTTGAAGTGGTGGCCTAACTACGGCTACACTAGAAGAACAGTATTTGGTATCTGCGCTCTGCTGAAGCC
AGTTACCTTCGGAAAAAGAGTTGGTAGCTCTTGATCCGGCAAACAAACCACCGCTGGTAGCGGTGGTTTT
TTTGTTTGCAAGCAGCAGATTACGCGCAGAAAAAAAGGATCTCAAGAAGATCCTTTGATCTTTTCTACGG
GGTCTGACGCTCAGTGGAACGAAAACTCACGTTAAGGGATTTTGGTCATGAGATTATCAAAAAGGATCTT
CACCTAGATCCTTTTAAATTAAAAATGAAGTTTTAAATCAATCTAAAGTATATATGAGTAAACTTGGTCT
GACAGTTACCAATGCTTAATCAGTGAGGCACCTATCTCAGCGATCTGTCTATTTCGTTCATCCATAGTTG
CCTGACTCCCCGTCGTGTAGATAACTACGATACGGGAGGGCTTACCATCTGGCCCCAGTGCTGCAATGAT
ACCGCGAGAACCACGCTCACCGGCTCCAGATTTATCAGCAATAAACCAGCCAGCCGGAAGGGCCGAGCGC
AGAAGTGGTCCTGCAACTTTATCCGCCTCCATCCAGTCTATTAATTGTTGCCGGGAAGCTAGAGTAAGTA
GTTCGCCAGTTAATAGTTTGCGCAACGTTGTTGCCATTGCTACAGGCATCGTGGTGTCACGCTCGTCGTT
TGGTATGGCTTCATTCAGCTCCGGTTCCCAACGATCAAGGCGAGTTACATGATCCCCCATGTTGTGCAAA
AAAGCGGTTAGCTCCTTCGGTCCTCCGATCGTTGTCAGAAGTAAGTTGGCCGCAGTGTTATCACTCATGG
TTATGGCAGCACTGCATAATTCTCTTACTGTCATGCCATCCGTAAGATGCTTTTCTGTGACTGGTGAGTA
CTCAACCAAGTCATTCTGAGAATAGTGTATGCGGCGACCGAGTTGCTCTTGCCCGGCGTCAATACGGGAT
AATACCGCGCCACATAGCAGAACTTTAAAAGTGCTCATCATTGGAAAACGTTCTTCGGGGCGAAAACTCT
CAAGGATCTTACCGCTGTTGAGATCCAGTTCGATGTAACCCACTCGTGCACCCAACTGATCTTCAGCATC
TTTTACTTTCACCAGCGTTTCTGGGTGAGCAAAAACAGGAAGGCAAAATGCCGCAAAAAAGGGAATAAGG
GCGACACGGAAATGTTGAATACTCATACTCTTCCTTTTTCAATATTATTGAAGCATTTATCAGGGTTATT
GTCTCATGAGCGGATACATATTTGAATGTAGCTCCGAATTTCTCGAGGGCTTGTCGACGACGGCGGTCTC
CGTCGTCAGGATCATGAATTCGACCCGCCTGCCACCATGACCGAGTACAAGCCCACGGTGCGCCTCGCCA
CCCGCGACGACGTCCCCCGGGCCGTACGCACCCTCGCCGCCGCGTTCGCCGACTACCCCGCCACGCGCCA
CACCGTCGACCCGGACCGCCACATCGAGCGGGTCACCGAGCTGCAAGAACTCTTCCTCACGCGCGTCGGG
CTCGACATCGGCAAGGTGTGGGTCGCGGACGACGGCGCCGCGGTGGCGGTCTGGACCACGCCGGAGAGCG
TCGAAGCGGGGGCGGTGTTCGCCGAGATCGGCCCGCGCATGGCCGAGTTGAGCGGTTCCCGGCTGGCCGC
GCAGCAACAGATGGAAGGCCTCCTGGCGCCGCACCGGCCCAAGGAGCCCGCGTGGTTCCTGGCCACCGTC
GGCGTCTCGCCCGACCACCAGGGCAAGGGTCTGGGCAGCGCCGTCGTGCTCCCCGGAGTGGAGGCGGCCG
AGCGCGCCGGGGTGCCCGCCTTCCTGGAGACATCCGCGCCCCGCAACCTCCCCTTCTACGAGCGGCTCGG
CTTCACCGTCACCGCCGACGTCGAGGTGCCCGAAGGACCGCGCACCTGGTGCATGACCCGCAAGCCCGGT
GCCTGATACGCGTGAATTCACTCCTCAGGTGCAGGCTGCCTATCAGAAGGTGGTGGCTGGTGTGGCCAAT
GCCCTGGCTCACAAATACCACTGAGATCTTTTTCCCTCTGCCAAAAATTATGGGGACATCATGAAGCCCC
TTGAGCATCTGACTTCTGGCTAATAAAGGAAATTTATTTTCATTGCAATAGTGTGTTGGAATTTTTTGTG
TCTCTCACTCGGAAGGACATATGGGAGGGCAAATCATTTAAAACATCAGAATGAGTATTTGGTTTAGAGT
TTGGCAACATATGCCCATATGCTGGCTGCCATGAACAAAGGTTGGCTATAAAGAGGTCATCAGTATATGA
AACAGCCCCCTGCTGTCCATTCCTTATTCCATAGAAAAGCCTTGACTTGAGGTTAGATTTTTTTTATATT
TTGTTTTGTGTTATTTTTTTCTTTAACATCCCTAAAATTTTCCTTACATGTTTTACTAGCCAGATTTTTC
CTCCTCTCCTGACTACTCCCAGTCATAGCTGTCCCTCTTCTCTTATGGAGATCCCTCGACCTGCAGCCCA
AGCTTGAATTCTCTAGAATTACCCTGTTATCCCTATGCTTGGTTTACCGAGCTCTTATTGGTTTTCAAAC
TTCATTGACTGTGCCCAACGCGCCTGGGAGCTCACGGGGACAGCCCCCCCCCAAAGCCCCCAGGGATGTA
ATTACGTCCCTCCCCCGCTAGGGGGCAGCAGCGAGCCGCCCGGGGCTCCGCTCCGGTCCGGCGCTCCCCC
CGCATCCCCGAGCCGGCAGCGTGCGGGGACAGCCCGGGCACGGGGAAGGTGGCACGGGATCGCTTTCCTC
TGAACGCTTCTCGCTGCTCTTTGAGCCTGCAGACACCTGGGGGGATACGGGGAAAAAGCTAGGCTGAAAG
ACCGGTTCTTAGAATGACACGCGCCTGGGAGCTCACGGGGACAGCCCCCCCCCAAAGCCCCCAGGGATGT
AATTACGTCCCTCCCCCGCTAGGGGGCAGCAGCGAGCCGCCCGGGGCTCCGCTCCGGTCCGGCGCTCCCC
CCGCATCCCCGAGCCGGCAGCGTGCGGGGACAGCCCGGGCACGGGGAAGGTGGCACGGGATCGCTTTCCT
CTGAACGCTTCTCGCTGCTCTTTGAGCCTGCAGACACCTGGGGGGATACGGGGAAAAAGCTAACTTCTGA
GACGACAACTTTGTATAGAAAAGTTGGCTCCGAATTCGCCCTTGACAGCAGAGATCCAGTTTGGTTAATT
AATTGGCTCCGGTGCCCGTCAGTGGGCAGAGCGCACATCGCCCACAGTCCCCGAGAAGTTGTGGGGAGGG
GTCGGCAATTGAACCGGTGCCTAGAGAAGGTGGCGCGGGGTAAACTGGGAAAGTGATGTCGTGTACTGGC
TCCGCCTTTTTCCCGAGGGTGGGGGAGAACCGTATATAAGTGCAGTAGTCGCCGTGAACGTTCTTTTTCG
CAACGGGTTTGCCGCCAGAACACAGGTAAGTGCCGTGTGTGGTTCCCGCGGGCCTGGCCTCTTTACGGGT
TATGGCCCTTGCGTGCCTTGAATTACTTCCACCTGGCTGCAGTACGTGATTCTTGATCCCGAGCTTCGGG
TTGGAAGTGGGTGGGAGAGTTCGAGGCCTTGCGCTTAAGGAGCCCCTTCGCCTCGTGCTTGAGTTGAGGC
CTGGCCTGGGCGCTGGGGCCGCCGCGTGCGAATCTGGTGGCACCTTCGCGCCTGTCTCGCTGCTTTCGAT
AAGTCTCTAGCCATTTAAAATTTTTGATGACCTGCTGCGACGCTTTTTTTCTGGCAAGATAGTCTTGTAA
ATGCGGGCCAAGATCTGCACACTGGTATTTCGGTTTTTGGGGCCGCGGGCGGCGACGGGGCCCGTGCGTC
CCAGCGCACATGTTCGGCGAGGCGGGGCCTGCGAGCGCGGCCACCGAGAATCGGACGGGGGTAGTCTCAA
GCTGGCCGGCCTGCTCTGGTGCCTGGCCTCGCGCCGCCGTGTATCGCCCCGCCCTGGGCGGCAAGGCTGG
CCCGGTCGGCACCAGTTGCGTGAGCGGAAAGATGGCCGCTTCCCGGCCCTGCTGCAGGGAGCTCAAAATG
GAGGACGCGGCGCTCGGGAGAGCGGGCGGGTGAGTCACCCACACAAAGGAAAAGGGCCTTTCCGTCCTCA
GCCGTCGCTTCATGTGACTCCACGGAGTACCGGGCGCCGTCCAGGCACCTCGATTAGTTCTCGAGCTTTT
GGAGTACGTCGTCTTTAGGTTGGGGGGAGGGGTTTTATGCGATGGAGTTTCCCCACACTGAGTGGGTGGA
GACTGAAGTTAGGCCAGCTTGGCACTTGATGTAATTCTCCTTGGAATTTGCCCTTTTTGAGTTTGGATCT
TGGTTCATTCTCAAGCCTCAGACAGTGGTTCAAAGTTTTTTTCTTCCATTTCAGGTGTCGTGAGAAGGGC
GAATTCGACCCAAGTTTGTACAAAAAAGCAGGCTGGATCCAGGTGCCACCATGGTGAGCGAGCTGATTAA
GGAGAACATGCACATGAAGCTGTACATGGAGGGCACCGTGAACAACCACCACTTCAAGTGCACATCCGAG
GGCGAAGGCAAGCCCTACGAGGGCACCCAGACCATGAGAATCAAGGCGGTCGAGGGCGGCCCTCTCCCCT
TCGCCTTCGACATCCTGGCTACCAGCTTCATGTACGGCAGCAAAACCTTCATCAACCACACCCAGGGCAT
CCCCGACTTCTTTAAGCAGTCCTTCCCCGAGGGCTTCACATGGGAGAGAGTCACCACATACGAAGATGGG
GGCGTGCTGACCGCTACCCAGGACACCAGCCTCCAGGACGGCTGCCTCATCTACAACGTCAAGATCAGAG
GGGTGAACTTCCCATCCAACGGCCCTGTGATGCAGAAGAAAACACTCGGCTGGGAGGCCTCCACCGAGAC
ACTGTACCCCGCTGACGGCGGCCTGGAAGGCAGAGCCGACATGGCCCTGAAGCTCGTGGGCGGGGGCCAC
CTGATCTGCAACCTTAAGACCACATACAGATCCAAGAAACCCGCTAAGAACCTCAAGATGCCCGGCGTCT
ACTATGTGGACAGGAGACTGGAAAGAATCAAGGAGGCCGACAAAGAGACATACGTCGAGCAGCACGAGGT
GGCTGTGGCCAGATACTGCGACCTCCCTAGCAAACTGGGGCACAAACTTAATTGAGAATTCTACCACCCA
GCTTTCTTGTACAAAGTGGTACGTCTCAAGACCAGAGGTCTCTGCTTGGCCTCAGTAACCAATGTGCAGA
CTACTGTTAACCAATGTGCAGACTACTGTTAACCAATGTGCAGACTACTGTTAACCAATGTGCAGACTAC
TGTCAACCAGAAGAGACCTGTGCTTCACTCCTCAGGTGCAGGCTGCCTATCAGAAGGTGGTGGCTGGTGT
GGCCAATGCCCTGGCTCACAAATACCACTGAGATCTTTTTCCCTCTGCCAAAAATTATGGGGACATCATG
AAGCCCCTTGAGCATCTGACTTCTGGCTAATAAAGGAAATTTATTTTCATTGCAATAGTGTGTTGGAATT
TTTTGTGTCTCTCACTCGGAAGGACATATGGGAGGGCAAATCATTTAAAACATCAGAATGAGTATTTGGT
TTAGAGTTTGGCAACATATGCCCATATGCTGGCTGCCATGAACAAAGGTTGGCTATAAAGAGGTCATCAG
TATATGAAACAGCCCCCTGCTGTCCATTCCTTATTCCATAGAAAAGCCTTGACTTGAGGTTAGATTTTTT
TTATATTTTGTTTTGTGTTATTTTTTTCTTTAACATCCCTAAAATTTTCCTTACATGTTTTACTAGCCAG
ATTTTTCCTCCTCTCCTGACTACTCCCAGTCATAGCTGTCCCTCTTCTCTTATGGAGATCCCGAGCGGTG
CGTTTTTATGCTTGTAGTATTGTATAATGTTTTTAAGATCCAAGCTTCTGACCTCTTCTCTTCCTCCCAC
AGGGCCTCGAGACAATTGCATCGATGGTACCAGTGAAAGTCTGCAATGAATTCGAGTTGGCGCGCCTGTC
ATTCTAAATCTCTCTTTCAGCCTAAAGCTTTTTCCCCGTATCCCCCCAGGTGTCTGCAGGCTCAAAGAGC
AGCGAGAAGCGTTCAGAGGAAAGCGATCCCGTGCCACCTTCCCCGTGCCCGGGCTGTCCCCGCACGCTGC
CGGCTCGGGGATGCGGGGGGAGCGCCGGACCGGAGCGGAGCCCCGGGCGGCTCGCTGCTGCCCCCTAGCG
GGGGAGGGACGTAATTACATCCCTGGGGGCTTTGGGAGGGGGCTGTCCCCGTGAGCTCCCAGGCGCGCCT
GTCATTCTAAATCTCTCTTTCAGCCTAAAGCTTTTTCCCCGTATCCCCCCAGGTGTCTGCAGGCTCAAAG
AGCAGCGAGAAGCGTTCAGAGGAAAGCGATCCCGTGCCACCTTCCCCGTGCCCGGGCTGTCCCCGCACGC
TGCCGGCTCGGGGATGCGGGGGGAGCGCCGGACCGGAGCGGAGCCCCGGGCGGCTCGCTGCTGCCCCCTA
GCGGGGGAGGGACGTAATTACATCCCTGGGGGCTTTGGGGGGGGGCTGTCCCCGTGAGCTCCCAGGCGCG
CCAACTCGGTACCGTATCGATGTCGACGTTAACGCTAGTGATATCAACTTTGTATAGAAAAGTTGGCTCC
GAATTCGCCCTTGACAGCAGAGATCCAGTTTGGTTAATTAATTGGCTCCGGTGCCCGTCAGTGGGCAGAG
CGCACATCGCCCACAGTCCCCGAGAAGTTGTGGGGAGGGGTCGGCAATTGAACCGGTGCCTAGAGAAGGT
GGCGCGGGGTAAACTGGGAAAGTGATGTCGTGTACTGGCTCCGCCTTTTTCCCGAGGGTGGGGGAGAACC
GTATATAAGTGCAGTAGTCGCCGTGAACGTTCTTTTTCGCAACGGGTTTGCCGCCAGAACACAGGTAAGT
GCCGTGTGTGGTTCCCGCGGGCCTGGCCTCTTTACGGGTTATGGCCCTTGCGTGCCTTGAATTACTTCCA
CCTGGCTGCAGTACGTGATTCTTGATCCCGAGCTTCGGGTTGGAAGTGGGTGGGAGAGTTCGAGGCCTTG
CGCTTAAGGAGCCCCTTCGCCTCGTGCTTGAGTTGAGGCCTGGCCTGGGCGCTGGGGCCGCCGCGTGCGA
ATCTGGTGGCACCTTCGCGCCTGTCTCGCTGCTTTCGATAAGTCTCTAGCCATTTAAAATTTTTGATGAC
CTGCTGCGACGCTTTTTTTCTGGCAAGATAGTCTTGTAAATGCGGGCCAAGATCTGCACACTGGTATTTC
GGTTTTTGGGGCCGCGGGCGGCGACGGGGCCCGTGCGTCCCAGCGCACATGTTCGGCGAGGCGGGGCCTG
CGAGCGCGGCCACCGAGAATCGGACGGGGGTAGTCTCAAGCTGGCCGGCCTGCTCTGGTGCCTGGCCTCG
CGCCGCCGTGTATCGCCCCGCCCTGGGCGGCAAGGCTGGCCCGGTCGGCACCAGTTGCGTGAGCGGAAAG
ATGGCCGCTTCCCGGCCCTGCTGCAGGGAGCTCAAAATGGAGGACGCGGCGCTCGGGAGAGCGGGCGGGT
GAGTCACCCACACAAAGGAAAAGGGCCTTTCCGTCCTCAGCCGTCGCTTCATGTGACTCCACGGAGTACC
GGGCGCCGTCCAGGCACCTCGATTAGTTCTCGAGCTTTTGGAGTACGTCGTCTTTAGGTTGGGGGGAGGG
GTTTTATGCGATGGAGTTTCCCCACACTGAGTGGGTGGAGACTGAAGTTAGGCCAGCTTGGCACTTGATG
TAATTCTCCTTGGAATTTGCCCTTTTTGAGTTTGGATCTTGGTTCATTCTCAAGCCTCAGACAGTGGTTC
AAAGTTTTTTTCTTCCATTTCAGGTGTCGTGAGAAGGGCGAATTCGACCCAAGTTTGTACAAAAAAGCAG
GCTCGCCACCATGGTGAGCAAGGGCGAGGAGCTGTTCACCGGGGTGGTGCCCATCCTGGTCGAGCTGGAC
GGCGACGTAAACGGCCACAAGTTCAGCGTGAGGGGCGAGGGCGAGGGCGATGCCACCAACGGCAAGCTGA
CCCTGAAGTTCATCTGCACCACCGGCAAGCTGCCCGTGCCCTGGCCCACCCTCGTGACCACCCTGAGCCA
CGGCGTGCAGTGCTTCGCCCGCTACCCCGACCACATGAAGCAGCACGACTTCTTCAAGTCCGCCATGCCC
GAAGGCTACGTCCAGGAGCGCACCATCTTCTTCAAGGACGACGGCACCTACAAGACCCGCGCCGAGGTGA
AGTTCGAGGGCGACACCCTAGTGAACCGCATCGAGCTGAAGGGCGTCGACTTCAAGGAGGACGGCAACAT
CCTGGGGCACAAGCTGGAGTACAACTTCAACAGCCACAACATCTATATCATGGCCGTCAAGCAGAAGAAC
GGCATCAAGGTGAACTTCAAGATCCGCCACAACGTGGAGGACGGCAGCGTGCAGCTCGCCGACCACTACC
AGCAGAACACCCCCATCGGCGACGGCCCCGTGCTGCTGCCCGACAGCCACTACCTGAGCACCCAGTCCGT
GCTGAGCAAAGACCCCAACGAGAAGCGCGATCACATGGTCCTGCTGGAGTTCCGCACCGCCGCCGGGATC
ACTCTCGGCATGGACGAGCTGTACAAGTAATACCACCCAGCTTTCTTGTACAAAGTGGTACGCGTGAATT
CACTCCTCAGGTGCAGGCTGCCTATCAGAAGGTGGTGGCTGGTGTGGCCAATGCCCTGGCTCACAAATAC
CACTGAGATCTTTTTCCCTCTGCCAAAAATTATGGGGACATCATGAAGCCCCTTGAGCATCTGACTTCTG
GCTAATAAAGGAAATTTATTTTCATTGCAATAGTGTGTTGGAATTTTTTGTGTCTCTCACTCGGAAGGAC
ATATGGGAGGGCAAATCATTTAAAACATCAGAATGAGTATTTGGTTTAGAGTTTGGCAACATATGCCCAT
ATGCTGGCTGCCATGAACAAAGGTTGGCTATAAAGAGGTCATCAGTATATGAAACAGCCCCCTGCTGTCC
ATTCCTTATTCCATAGAAAAGCCTTGACTTGAGGTTAGATTTTTTTTATATTTTGTTTTGTGTTATTTTT
TTCTTTAACATCCCTAAAATTTTCCTTACATGTTTTACTAGCCAGATTTTTCCTCCTCTCCTGACTACTC
CCAGTCATAGCTGTCCCTCTTCTCTTATGGAGATCCCTCGACCTGCAGCCCAAGCTTGGCGTAATCATGG
TCATAGCTGTTTCCTGTGTGAAATTGTTATCCGCTCACAATTCCACACAACATACGAGCCGGAAGCATAA
AGTGTAAAGCCTGGGGTGCCTAATGAGTGAGCTAACTCACATTAATTGCGTTGCGCTCACTGCCCGCTTT
CCAGTCGGGAAACCTGTCGTGCCAGCGGATCGACAGTACTAAGCTTGGTCTAATACCCAATCTCTCGTCT
TATCCAGATGTTTTATACGCCTCTGGCCCGTGTCTCAAAATCTCTGATGTTACATTGCACAAGATAAAAT
AATATCATCATGAACAATAAAACTGTCTGCTTACATAAACAGTAATACAAGGGGTGTTATGAGCCATATT
CAACGGGAAACGTCGAGGCCGCGATTAAATTCCAACATGGATGCTGATTTATATGGGTATAAATGGGCTC
GCGATAATGTCGGGCAATCAGGTGCGACAATCTATCGCTTGTATGGGAAGCCCGATGCGCCAGAGTTGTT
TCTGAAACATGGCAAAGGTAGCGTTGCCAATGATGTTACAGATGAGATGGTCAGACTAAACTGGCTGACG
GAATTTATGCCTCTTCCGACCATCAAGCATTTTATCCGTACTCCTGATGATGCATGGTTACTCACCACTG
CGATCCCCGGAAAAACAGCATTCCAGGTATTAGAAGAATATCCTGATTCAGGTGAAAATATTGTTGATGC
GCTGGCAGTGTTCCTGCGCCGGTTGCATTCGATTCCTGTTTGTAATTGTCCTTTTAACAGCGATCGCGTA
TTTCGTCTCGCTCAGGCGCAATCACGAATGAATAACGGTTTGGTTGATGCGAGTGATTTTGATGACGAGC
GTAATGGCTGGCCTGTTGAACAAGTCTGGAAAGAAATGCATAAACTTTTGCCATTCTCACCGGATTCAGT
CGTCACTCATGGTGATTTCTCACTTGATAACCTTATTTTTGACGAGGGGAAATTAATAGGTTGTATTGAT
GTTGGACGAGTCGGAATCGCAGACCGATACCAGGATCTTGCCATCCTATGGAACTGCCTCGGTGAGTTTT
CTCCTTCATTACAGAAACGGCTTTTTCAAAAATATGGTATTGATAATCCTGATATGAATAAATTGCAGTT
TCATTTGATGCTCGATGAGTTTTTCTAATCAGAATTGGTTAATTGGTTGTAACACTGGCAGAGCATTACG
CTGACTTGACGGGACGGCGCAAGCTCATGACCAAAATCCCTTAACGTGAGTTACGCGTCGTTCCACTGAG
CGTCAGAGGTATCACTAGTATTACAGAGGTAAGTTATAACAGTCGCCTAACCC
Features (pLannotate 1.2.2; 28 found; start..end, strand, type, name):
     87..675     -  rep_origin     ori: high-copy-number ColE1/pMB1/pBR322/pUC origin of replication
    846..1706    -  CDS            AmpR: β-lactamase; bla; confers resistance to ampicillin, carbenicillin, and related antibiotics
   1707..1778    -  promoter       AmpR promoter: bla
   1857..2456    +  CDS            PuroR: puromycin N-acetyltransferase; pac from Streptomyces alboniger; confers resistance to puromycin
   2461..2541    +  CDS            HBB (fragment): HBB_PONPY - Experimental evidence at transcript level: Swiss-Prot protein existence level 2. Involved in oxygen transport from the lung to the various peripheral tissues. From Pongo pygmaeus (Bornean orangutan).
   2612..2667    +  polyA_signal   β-globin poly(A) signal: rabbit β-globin polyadenylation signal (Gil and Proudfoot, 1987)
   3646..3666    +  protein_bind   attB4: mutant version of attB; core recombination site for the Gateway® BP reaction BP Clonase™
   3734..3945    +  promoter       EF-1α core promoter: core promoter for human elongation factor EF-1α
   3946..4884    +  intron         EF-1α intron A: intron upstream of the start codon of human EF-1α
   4911..4931    +  protein_bind   attB1: mutant version of attB; core recombination site for the Gateway® BP reaction BP Clonase™
   4951..5646    +  CDS            mKate2: mKate2 is a basic (constitutively fluorescent) red fluorescent protein published in 2009, derived from Entacmaea quadricolor. It is reported to be a rapidly-maturing monomer with moderate acid sensitivity.
   5666..5690    -  protein_bind   attB2: mutant version of attB; recombination site for the Gateway® BP reaction BP Clonase™
   5834..5908    +  CDS            HBB (fragment): HBB_PONPY - Experimental evidence at transcript level: Swiss-Prot protein existence level 2. Involved in oxygen transport from the lung to the various peripheral tissues. From Pongo pygmaeus (Bornean orangutan).
   5979..6034    +  polyA_signal   β-globin poly(A) signal: rabbit β-globin polyadenylation signal (Gil and Proudfoot, 1987)
   6418..6443    +  misc_feature   SA: splice acceptor site
   7115..7135    +  protein_bind   attB4: mutant version of attB; core recombination site for the Gateway® BP reaction BP Clonase™
   7203..7414    +  promoter       EF-1α core promoter: core promoter for human elongation factor EF-1α
   7415..8353    +  intron         EF-1α intron A: intron upstream of the start codon of human EF-1α
   8380..8400    +  protein_bind   attB1: mutant version of attB; core recombination site for the Gateway® BP reaction BP Clonase™
   8411..9127    +  CDS            EBFP2: EBFP2 is a basic (constitutively fluorescent) blue fluorescent protein published in 2007, derived from Aequorea victoria. It is reported to be a rapidly-maturing monomer with moderate acid sensitivity.
   9135..9159    -  protein_bind   attB2: mutant version of attB; recombination site for the Gateway® BP reaction BP Clonase™
   9163..9243    +  CDS            HBB (fragment): HBB_PONPY - Experimental evidence at transcript level: Swiss-Prot protein existence level 2. Involved in oxygen transport from the lung to the various peripheral tissues. From Pongo pygmaeus (Bornean orangutan).
   9314..9369    +  polyA_signal   β-globin poly(A) signal: rabbit β-globin polyadenylation signal (Gil and Proudfoot, 1987)
   9752..9774    -  protein_bind   lac operator (fragment): The lac repressor binds to the lac operator to inhibit transcription in E. coli. This inhibition can be relieved by adding lactose or isopropyl-β-D-thiogalactopyranoside (IPTG). lac repressor encoded by lacI
   9778..9808    -  promoter       lac promoter: promoter for the E. coli lac operon
   9823..9844    -  protein_bind   CAP binding site: CAP binding activates transcription in the presence of cAMP. E. coli catabolite activator protein
   9857..9896    -  CDS            lacI (fragment): lac repressor; lacI; The lac repressor binds to the lac operator to inhibit transcription in E. coli. This inhibition can be relieved by adding lactose or isopropyl-β-D-thiogalactopyranoside (IPTG).
  10069..10878   +  CDS            KanR: aminoglycoside phosphotransferase; aph(3')-Ia; confers resistance to kanamycin in bacteria or G418 (Geneticin®) in eukaryotes
