[The description below was written by a language model from this plasmid's Addgene catalogue record and pLannotate feature annotations shown in this document.]
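Description:
LSB-hsa-miR-199a-3p is a mammalian expression plasmid of about 11 kb, built on the Low Sensor Backbone (LSB), that reports the activity of the human microRNA miR-199a-3p by two-colour fluorescence. It replicates in E. coli from a high-copy ColE1/pUC-type origin and carries both a β-lactamase (ampicillin) gene and an aph(3')-Ia kanamycin resistance gene, matching the dual selection listed in the record. Residual lac promoter, operator, CAP site and lacI fragments are backbone remnants.

The payload consists of two parallel transcription units of the same design, each with an EF-1α core promoter and EF-1α intron A, a fluorescent protein coding sequence flanked by Gateway attB4/attB1/attB2 scars, and a rabbit β-globin 3' region with its polyadenylation signal. One unit expresses the red protein mKate2 and, according to the record, carries the miR-199a-3p target sequence in its 3' UTR. The target itself is not annotated in the feature table, though an unannotated gap lies between attB2 and the β-globin sequence of that unit. The other unit expresses EBFP2 without a target and serves as an internal reference for delivery and expression. When miR-199a-3p is active in a transfected cell, mKate2 output falls relative to EBFP2, so the red-to-blue ratio gives a measure of miRNA activity.

A puromycin N-acetyltransferase gene with its own β-globin poly(A) signal allows selection in mammalian cells, although no promoter for it is annotated. The depositor notes that the repeated poly(A) elements make the plasmid inherently unstable. They also note small insertions flanking the puromycin gene in the physical plasmid relative to the deposited sequence, which are reported not to affect puromycin selection.
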