Addgene plasmid #103319: LSB-hsa-miR-199a-3p
Purpose: Used to sense miRNA activity using fluorescence based tools. hsa-miR-199a-3p target in 3' UTR of of mKate. miRNA activity can be measured by the repression of mKate2 relative to EBFP2 fluorescent proteins . Plasmid is inherently unstable; please see Depositor Comments
Depositing lab: Ron Weiss. Depositing organization: Massachusetts Institute of Technology. Publication: A mixed antagonistic/synergistic miRNA repression model enables accurate predictions of multi-input miRNA sensor activity. Gam JJ, Babb J, Weiss R. Nat Commun. 2018 Jun 22;9(1):2430. doi: 10.1038/s41467-018-04575-0. PubMed 29934631.
Backbone
  Vector backbone: Low Sensor Backbone (LSB)
  Vector type: Mammalian Expression, Synthetic Biology
Growth in bacteria
  Bacterial resistance: Ampicillin and Kanamycin, 100 & 50 μg/mL
  Growth temperature: 30°C
  Growth strain: NEB Stable
  Copy number: High Copy
Gene/Insert
  Gene/Insert name: hsa-miR-199a-3p target
  Species: H. sapiens (human)
  Promoter: EF-1a
  Cloning method: Gibson Cloning
Terms and licenses: Academic/Nonprofit Terms; Industry Terms: Not Available to Industry
Depositor comments: Please note that this plasmid is inherently unstable due to a repeating poly A element. We recommend performing a diagnostic digest on multiple colonies upon receipt. The depositors would like to note the presence of several discrepancies between the depositor sequence and physical plasmid sequence. In particular, the sequences upstream and downstream of the puromycin coding region have 10 bp insertions which do not affect the ability to perform puromycin selection. The sequences for those regions within the physical plasmids are as follows: Upstream of Puro: GAATTCGACCGCCTGTCTCAAGGTGCCACC; Downstream of Puro: GCTTTGAGACTACGCGTGAATTCACTCCTC.
How to cite: LSB-hsa-miR-199a-3p was a gift from Ron Weiss (Addgene plasmid # 103319 ; http://n2t.net/addgene:103319 ; RRID:Addgene_103319)
