>Addgene plasmid #103319 | LSB-hsa-miR-199a-3p | depositor partial sequence | sequence record 195688 | hsa-miR-199a-3p target
TAACCAATGTGCAGACTACTGT
