>Addgene plasmid #103319 | LSB-hsa-miR-199a-3p | addgene partial sequence | sequence record 270611 | mKate2-F 5'-ACCCGCTAAGAACCTCAAGA-3'
TCAAGGAGGCCGACAAAGAGACATACGTCGAGCAGCACGAGGTGGCTGTGGCCAGATACTGCGACCTCCC
TAGCAAACTGGGGCACAAACTTAATTGAGAATTCTACCACCCAGCTTTCTTGTACAAAGTGGTACGTCTC
AAGACCAGAGGTCTCTGCTTGGCCTCAGTAACCAATGTGCAGACTACTGTTAACCAATGTGCAGACTACT
GTTAACCAATGTGCAGACTACTGTTAACCAATGTGCAGACTACTGTCAACCAGAAGAGACCTGTGCTTCA
CTCCTCAGGTGCAGGCTGCCTATCAGAAGGTGGTGGCTGGTGTGGCCAATGCCCTGGCTCACAAATACCA
CTGAGATCTTTTTCCCTCTGCCAAAAATTATGGGGACATCATGAAGCCCCTTGAGCATCTGACTTCTGGC
TAATAAAGGAAATTTATTTTCATTGCAATAGTGTGTTGGAATTTTTTGTGTCTCTCACTCGGAAGGACAT
ATGGGAGGGCAAATCATTTAAAACATCAGAATGAGTATTTGGTTTAGAGTTTGGCAACATATGCCCATAT
GCTGGCTGCCATGAACAAAGGTTGGCTATAAAGAGGTCATCAGTATATGAAACAGCCCCCTGCTGTCCAT
TCCTTA
